Addgene plasmid #133754: pLVX-Puro-TDP-43-A90V
Purpose: Lentiviral expression of human TDP-43 A90V disease mutant in mammalian cells.
Depositing lab: Shawn Ferguson. Depositing organization: Yale University. Publication: Pleiotropic requirements for human TDP-43 in the regulation of cell and organelle homeostasis. Roczniak-Ferguson A, Ferguson SM. Life Sci Alliance. 2019 Sep 16;2(5). pii: 2/5/e201900358. doi: 10.26508/lsa.201900358. Print 2019 Oct. PubMed 31527135.
Backbone
  Vector backbone: plvx-puro
  Backbone manufacturer: clontech
  Backbone size w/o insert (bp): 8102
  Total vector size (bp): 9353
  Vector type: Mammalian Expression, Lentiviral
  Selectable markers: Puromycin
Growth in bacteria
  Bacterial resistance: Ampicillin, 100 μg/mL
  Growth temperature: 37°C
  Growth strain: NEB Stable
  Copy number: Unknown
Gene/Insert
  Gene/Insert name: TARDBP (alt name: TDP-43)
  Species: H. sapiens (human)
  Insert size (bp): 1215
  Mutation: Changed alanine 90 to valine
  GenBank ID: NM_007375
  Entrez Gene: TARDBP (a.k.a. ALS10, TDP-43)
  Promoter: CMV
  Cloning method: Gibson Cloning
  Sequencing primers: 5′ ggcgtgtacggtgggagg; 3′ gcatgctccagactgccttgg
Terms and licenses: Academic/Nonprofit Terms; Industry Terms: Not Available to Industry
Depositor comments: Please visit https://www.biorxiv.org/content/10.1101/560144v1 for bioRxiv preprint.
How to cite: pLVX-Puro-TDP-43-A90V was a gift from Shawn Ferguson (Addgene plasmid # 133754 ; http://n2t.net/addgene:133754 ; RRID:Addgene_133754)
