[The description below was written by a language model from this plasmid's Addgene catalogue record, the feature table of its GenBank file and pLannotate feature annotations shown in this document.]
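Description:
pLVX-Puro-TDP-43-A90V is an HIV-1-based lentiviral expression plasmid built on the commercial pLVX-Puro backbone, carrying human TARDBP (TDP-43) with the disease-associated alanine-90-to-valine substitution. It is propagated in E. coli through a high-copy ColE1/pUC-type origin with ampicillin selection (beta-lactamase). The record names a recombination-deficient growth strain, which is a common precaution for plasmids with repeated LTR sequences. The catalogue gives a total size of about 9.35 kb, matching the GenBank record. The header of the generated feature table states a slightly shorter length, although the feature coordinates in the two tables agree.

The transfer cassette lies between two HIV-1 long terminal repeats, both annotated at full length (about 630 bp) in the GenBank table. It contains the Psi packaging signal with adjoining gag sequence, the Rev response element for Rev-dependent nuclear export of the genomic RNA, and the cPPT/CTS element that aids nuclear import of the reverse-transcribed genome. Downstream, the CMV immediate-early enhancer and promoter drive the TDP-43 A90V open reading frame, which was inserted by Gibson assembly next to remnants of the multiple cloning site. No epitope tag or fluorescent fusion is annotated. A separate mouse PGK promoter expresses puromycin N-acetyltransferase, so transduced cells can be selected with puromycin. A WPRE before the 3' LTR enhances transcript stability and expression. An SV40 polyadenylation signal sits in the plasmid backbone outside the LTRs.

The construct is intended for producing lentiviral particles, with packaging functions supplied in trans. These particles are used to express the A90V mutant stably in mammalian cells, in studies of how TDP-43 variants affect cell and organelle homeostasis.
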