LOCUS       Exported 9353 bp ds-DNA circular SYN 12-MAY-2021
DEFINITION  Lentiviral expression of human TDP-43 A90V disease mutant in
            mammalian cells..
ACCESSION   .
VERSION     .
KEYWORDS    pLVX-Puro-TDP-43-A90V
SOURCE      synthetic DNA construct
  ORGANISM  synthetic DNA construct
REFERENCE   1 (bases 1 to 9353)
  AUTHORS   Roczniak-Ferguson A, Ferguson SM
  TITLE     Pleiotropic requirements for human TDP-43 in the regulation of cell
            and organelle homeostasis.
  JOURNAL   Life Sci Alliance. 2019 Sep 16;2(5). pii: 2/5/e201900358. doi:
            10.26508/lsa.201900358. Print 2019 Oct.
  PUBMED    31527135
REFERENCE   2 (bases 1 to 9353)
  AUTHORS   .
  TITLE     Direct Submission
  JOURNAL   Exported May 12, 2021 from SnapGene Server 1.1.58
            http://www.snapgene.com
FEATURES             Location/Qualifiers
     source          1..9353
                     /organism="synthetic DNA construct"
                     /mol_type="other DNA"
     LTR             1..634
                     /label=3' LTR
                     /note="3' long terminal repeat (LTR) from HIV-1"
     misc_feature    681..806
                     /label=HIV-1 Psi
                     /note="packaging signal of human immunodeficiency virus
                     type 1"
     misc_feature    1303..1536
                     /label=RRE
                     /note="The Rev response element (RRE) of HIV-1 allows for
                     Rev-dependent mRNA export from the nucleus to the
                     cytoplasm."
     CDS             1721..1765
                     /codon_start=1
                     /product="antigenic peptide corresponding to amino acids
                     655 to 669 of the HIV envelope protein gp41 (Lutje Hulsik
                     et al., 2013)"
                     /label=gp41 peptide
                     /note="recognized by the 2H10 single-chain llama nanobody"
                     /translation="KNEQELLELDKWASL"
     misc_feature    2028..2143
                     /label=cPPT/CTS
                     /note="central polypurine tract and central termination
                     sequence of HIV-1 (lacking the first T)"
     enhancer        2201..2504
                     /label=CMV enhancer
                     /note="human cytomegalovirus immediate early enhancer"
     promoter        2505..2708
                     /label=CMV promoter
                     /note="human cytomegalovirus (CMV) immediate early
                     promoter"
     primer_bind     2659..2679
                     /label=CMV-F
                     /note="Human CMV immediate early promoter, forward primer"
     primer_bind     2705..2729
                     /label=LNCX
                     /note="Human CMV promoter, forward primer"
     promoter        4141..4640
                     /label=PGK promoter
                     /note="mouse phosphoglycerate kinase 1 promoter"
     primer_bind     complement(4176..4199)
                     /label=MSCV-rev
                     /note="Murine stem cell virus, reverse primer"
     primer_bind     4573..4592
                     /label=mPGK-F
                     /note="Mouse PGK promoter, forward primer"
     CDS             4661..5260
                     /codon_start=1
                     /gene="pac from Streptomyces alboniger"
                     /product="puromycin N-acetyltransferase"
                     /label=PuroR
                     /note="confers resistance to puromycin"
                     /translation="MTEYKPTVRLATRDDVPRAVRTLAAAFADYPATRHTVDPDRHIER
                     VTELQELFLTRVGLDIGKVWVADDGAAVAVWTTPESVEAGAVFAEIGPRMAELSGSRLA
                     AQQQMEGLLAPHRPKEPAWFLATVGVSPDHQGKGLGSAVVLPGVEAAERAGVPAFLETS
                     APRNLPFYERLGFTVTADVEVPEGPRTWCMTRKPGA"
     primer_bind     complement(4661..4680)
                     /label=Puro-R
                     /note="Puromycin resistance gene, reverse primer. Also
                     called puro-variant-R"
     primer_bind     5157..5177
                     /label=Puro-F
                     /note="Puromycin resistance gene, forward primer"
     misc_feature    5274..5862
                     /label=WPRE
                     /note="woodchuck hepatitis virus posttranscriptional
                     regulatory element"
     primer_bind     complement(5327..5347)
                     /label=WPRE-R
                     /note="WPRE, reverse primer"
     CDS             complement(5745..5756)
                     /codon_start=1
                     /product="Factor Xa recognition and cleavage site"
                     /label=Factor Xa site
                     /translation="IEGR"
     LTR             6069..6702
                     /label=3' LTR
                     /note="3' long terminal repeat (LTR) from HIV-1"
     primer_bind     complement(6831..6847)
                     /label=M13 rev
                     /note="common sequencing primer, one of multiple similar
                     variants"
     primer_bind     complement(6831..6847)
                     /label=M13 Reverse
                     /note="In lacZ gene. Also called M13-rev"
     primer_bind     complement(6844..6866)
                     /label=M13/pUC Reverse
                     /note="In lacZ gene"
     protein_bind    6855..6871
                     /label=lac operator
                     /bound_moiety="lac repressor encoded by lacI"
                     /note="The lac repressor binds to the lac operator to
                     inhibit transcription in E. coli. This inhibition can be
                     relieved by adding lactose or
                     isopropyl-beta-D-thiogalactopyranoside (IPTG)."
     promoter        complement(6879..6909)
                     /label=lac promoter
                     /note="promoter for the E. coli lac operon"
     protein_bind    6924..6945
                     /label=CAP binding site
                     /bound_moiety="E. coli catabolite activator protein"
                     /note="CAP binding activates transcription in the presence
                     of cAMP."
     primer_bind     complement(7062..7079)
                     /label=L4440
                     /note="L4440 vector, forward primer"
     rep_origin      complement(7233..7821)
                     /direction=LEFT
                     /label=ori
                     /note="high-copy-number ColE1/pMB1/pBR322/pUC origin of
                     replication"
     primer_bind     complement(7313..7332)
                     /label=pBR322ori-F
                     /note="pBR322 origin, forward primer"
     CDS             complement(7992..8852)
                     /codon_start=1
                     /gene="bla"
                     /product="beta-lactamase"
                     /label=AmpR
                     /note="confers resistance to ampicillin, carbenicillin, and
                     related antibiotics"
                     /translation="MSIQHFRVALIPFFAAFCLPVFAHPETLVKVKDAEDQLGARVGYI
                     ELDLNSGKILESFRPEERFPMMSTFKVLLCGAVLSRIDAGQEQLGRRIHYSQNDLVEYS
                     PVTEKHLTDGMTVRELCSAAITMSDNTAANLLLTTIGGPKELTAFLHNMGDHVTRLDRW
                     EPELNEAIPNDERDTTMPVAMATTLRKLLTGELLTLASRQQLIDWMEADKVAGPLLRSA
                     LPAGWFIADKSGAGERGSRGIIAALGPDGKPSRIVVIYTTGSQATMDERNRQIAEIGAS
                     LIKHW"
     primer_bind     8615..8634
                     /label=Amp-R
                     /note="Ampicillin resistance gene, reverse primer"
     promoter        complement(8853..8957)
                     /gene="bla"
                     /label=AmpR promoter
     polyA_signal    9005..9139
                     /label=SV40 poly(A) signal
                     /note="SV40 polyadenylation signal"
     primer_bind     complement(9042..9061)
                     /label=SV40pA-R
                     /note="SV40 polyA, reverse primer"
     primer_bind     9096..9115
                     /label=EBV-rev
                     /note="SV40 polyA terminator, reverse primer"
ORIGIN
        1 tggaagggct aattcactcc caaagaagac aagatatcct tgatctgtgg atctaccaca
       61 cacaaggcta cttccctgat tagcagaact acacaccagg gccaggggtc agatatccac
      121 tgacctttgg atggtgctac aagctagtac cagttgagcc agataaggta gaagaggcca
      181 ataaaggaga gaacaccagc ttgttacacc ctgtgagcct gcatgggatg gatgacccgg
      241 agagagaagt gttagagtgg aggtttgaca gccgcctagc atttcatcac gtggcccgag
      301 agctgcatcc ggagtacttc aagaactgct gatatcgagc ttgctacaag ggactttccg
      361 ctggggactt tccagggagg cgtggcctgg gcgggactgg ggagtggcga gccctcagat
      421 cctgcatata agcagctgct ttttgcctgt actgggtctc tctggttaga ccagatctga
      481 gcctgggagc tctctggcta actagggaac ccactgctta agcctcaata aagcttgcct
      541 tgagtgcttc aagtagtgtg tgcccgtctg ttgtgtgact ctggtaacta gagatccctc
      601 agaccctttt agtcagtgtg gaaaatctct agcagtggcg cccgaacagg gacttgaaag
      661 cgaaagggaa accagaggag ctctctcgac gcaggactcg gcttgctgaa gcgcgcacgg
      721 caagaggcga ggggcggcga ctggtgagta cgccaaaaat tttgactagc ggaggctaga
      781 aggagagaga tgggtgcgag agcgtcagta ttaagcgggg gagaattaga tcgcgatggg
      841 aaaaaattcg gttaaggcca gggggaaaga aaaaatataa attaaaacat atagtatggg
      901 caagcaggga gctagaacga ttcgcagtta atcctggcct gttagaaaca tcagaaggct
      961 gtagacaaat actgggacag ctacaaccat cccttcagac aggatcagaa gaacttagat
     1021 cattatataa tacagtagca accctctatt gtgtgcatca aaggatagag ataaaagaca
     1081 ccaaggaagc tttagacaag atagaggaag agcaaaacaa aagtaagacc accgcacagc
     1141 aagcggccgg ccgctgatct tcagacctgg aggaggagat atgagggaca attggagaag
     1201 tgaattatat aaatataaag tagtaaaaat tgaaccatta ggagtagcac ccaccaaggc
     1261 aaagagaaga gtggtgcaga gagaaaaaag agcagtggga ataggagctt tgttccttgg
     1321 gttcttggga gcagcaggaa gcactatggg cgcagcgtca atgacgctga cggtacaggc
     1381 cagacaatta ttgtctggta tagtgcagca gcagaacaat ttgctgaggg ctattgaggc
     1441 gcaacagcat ctgttgcaac tcacagtctg gggcatcaag cagctccagg caagaatcct
     1501 ggctgtggaa agatacctaa aggatcaaca gctcctgggg atttggggtt gctctggaaa
     1561 actcatttgc accactgctg tgccttggaa tgctagttgg agtaataaat ctctggaaca
     1621 gatttggaat cacacgacct ggatggagtg ggacagagaa attaacaatt acacaagctt
     1681 aatacactcc ttaattgaag aatcgcaaaa ccagcaagaa aagaatgaac aagaattatt
     1741 ggaattagat aaatgggcaa gtttgtggaa ttggtttaac ataacaaatt ggctgtggta
     1801 tataaaatta ttcataatga tagtaggagg cttggtaggt ttaagaatag tttttgctgt
     1861 actttctata gtgaatagag ttaggcaggg atattcacca ttatcgtttc agacccacct
     1921 cccaaccccg aggggacccg acaggcccga aggaatagaa gaagaaggtg gagagagaga
     1981 cagagacaga tccattcgat tagtgaacgg atctcgacgg tatcgccttt aaaagaaaag
     2041 gggggattgg ggggtacagt gcaggggaaa gaatagtaga cataatagca acagacatac
     2101 aaactaaaga attacaaaaa caaattacaa aaattcaaaa ttttcgggtt tattacaggg
     2161 acagcagaga tccagtttat cgataagctt gggagttccg cgttacataa cttacggtaa
     2221 atggcccgcc tggctgaccg cccaacgacc cccgcccatt gacgtcaata atgacgtatg
     2281 ttcccatagt aacgccaata gggactttcc attgacgtca atgggtggag tatttacggt
     2341 aaactgccca cttggcagta catcaagtgt atcatatgcc aagtacgccc cctattgacg
     2401 tcaatgacgg taaatggccc gcctggcatt atgcccagta catgacctta tgggactttc
     2461 ctacttggca gtacatctac gtattagtca tcgctattac catggtgatg cggttttggc
     2521 agtacatcaa tgggcgtgga tagcggtttg actcacgggg atttccaagt ctccacccca
     2581 ttgacgtcaa tgggagtttg ttttggcacc aaaatcaacg ggactttcca aaatgtcgta
     2641 acaactccgc cccattgacg caaatgggcg gtaggcgtgt acggtgggag gtctatataa
     2701 gcagagctcg tttagtgaac cgtcagatcg cctggagacg ccatccacgc tgttttgacc
     2761 tccatagaag acaccgactc tactagagga tcgctagcgc taccggactc agatctcgag
     2821 ctcaagcttc gaattctgca gtcgacggta ccgcgggccc gccaccatgt ctgaatatat
     2881 tcgggtaacc gaagatgaga acgatgagcc cattgaaata ccatcggaag acgatgggac
     2941 ggtgctgctc tccacggtta cagcccagtt tccaggggcg tgtgggcttc gctacaggaa
     3001 tccagtgtct cagtgtatga gaggtgtccg gctggtagaa ggaattctgc atgccccaga
     3061 tgctggctgg ggaaatctgg tgtatgttgt caactatcca aaagataaca aaagaaaaat
     3121 ggatgagaca gatgtttcat cagcagtgaa agtgaaaaga gcagtccaga aaacatccga
     3181 tttaatagtg ttgggtctcc catggaaaac aaccgaacag gacctgaaag agtattttag
     3241 tacctttgga gaagttctta tggtgcaggt caagaaagat cttaagactg gtcattcaaa
     3301 ggggtttggc tttgttcgtt ttacggaata tgaaacacaa gtgaaagtaa tgtcacagcg
     3361 acatatgata gatggacgat ggtgtgactg caaacttcct aattctaagc aaagccaaga
     3421 tgagcctttg agaagcagaa aagtgtttgt ggggcgctgt acagaggaca tgactgagga
     3481 tgagctgcgg gagttcttct ctcagtacgg ggatgtgatg gatgtcttca tccccaagcc
     3541 attcagggcc tttgcctttg ttacatttgc agatgatcag attgcgcagt ctctttgtgg
     3601 agaggacttg atcattaaag gaatcagcgt tcatatatcc aatgccgaac ctaagcacaa
     3661 tagcaataga cagttagaaa gaagtggaag atttggtggt aatccaggtg gctttgggaa
     3721 tcagggtgga tttggtaata gcagaggggg tggagctggt ttgggaaaca atcaaggtag
     3781 taatatgggt ggtgggatga actttggtgc gttcagcatt aatccagcca tgatggctgc
     3841 cgcccaggca gcactacaga gcagttgggg tatgatgggc atgttagcca gccagcagaa
     3901 ccagtcaggc ccatcgggta ataaccaaaa ccaaggcaac atgcagaggg agccaaacca
     3961 ggccttcggt tctggaaata actcttatag tggctctaat tctggtgcag caattggttg
     4021 gggatcagca tccaatgcag ggtcgggcag tggttttaat ggaggctttg gctcaagcat
     4081 ggattctaag tcttctggct ggggaatgta ggggatcccg cgactctaga taattctacc
     4141 gggtagggga ggcgcttttc ccaaggcagt ctggagcatg cgctttagca gccccgctgg
     4201 gcacttggcg ctacacaagt ggcctctggc ctcgcacaca ttccacatcc accggtaggc
     4261 gccaaccggc tccgttcttt ggtggcccct tcgcgccacc ttctactcct cccctagtca
     4321 ggaagttccc ccccgccccg cagctcgcgt cgtgcaggac gtgacaaatg gaagtagcac
     4381 gtctcactag tctcgtgcag atggacagca ccgctgagca atggaagcgg gtaggccttt
     4441 ggggcagcgg ccaatagcag ctttgctcct tcgctttctg ggctcagagg ctgggaaggg
     4501 gtgggtccgg gggcgggctc aggggcgggc tcaggggcgg ggcgggcgcc cgaaggtcct
     4561 ccggaggccc ggcattctgc acgcttcaaa agcgcacgtc tgccgcgctg ttctcctctt
     4621 cctcatctcc gggcctttcg acctgcagcc caagcttacc atgaccgagt acaagcccac
     4681 ggtgcgcctc gccacccgcg acgacgtccc cagggccgta cgcaccctcg ccgccgcgtt
     4741 cgccgactac cccgccacgc gccacaccgt cgatccggac cgccacatcg agcgggtcac
     4801 cgagctgcaa gaactcttcc tcacgcgcgt cgggctcgac atcggcaagg tgtgggtcgc
     4861 ggacgacggc gccgcggtgg cggtctggac cacgccggag agcgtcgaag cgggggcggt
     4921 gttcgccgag atcggcccgc gcatggccga gttgagcggt tcccggctgg ccgcgcagca
     4981 acagatggaa ggcctcctgg cgccgcaccg gcccaaggag cccgcgtggt tcctggccac
     5041 cgtcggcgtc tcgcccgacc accagggcaa gggtctgggc agcgccgtcg tgctccccgg
     5101 agtggaggcg gccgagcgcg ccggggtgcc cgccttcctg gagacctccg cgccccgcaa
     5161 cctccccttc tacgagcggc tcggcttcac cgtcaccgcc gacgtcgagg tgcccgaagg
     5221 accgcgcacc tggtgcatga cccgcaagcc cggtgcctga ccgcgtctgg aacaatcaac
     5281 ctctggatta caaaatttgt gaaagattga ctggtattct taactatgtt gctcctttta
     5341 cgctatgtgg atacgctgct ttaatgcctt tgtatcatgc tattgcttcc cgtatggctt
     5401 tcattttctc ctccttgtat aaatcctggt tgctgtctct ttatgaggag ttgtggcccg
     5461 ttgtcaggca acgtggcgtg gtgtgcactg tgtttgctga cgcaaccccc actggttggg
     5521 gcattgccac cacctgtcag ctcctttccg ggactttcgc tttccccctc cctattgcca
     5581 cggcggaact catcgccgcc tgccttgccc gctgctggac aggggctcgg ctgttgggca
     5641 ctgacaattc cgtggtgttg tcggggaagc tgacgtcctt tccatggctg ctcgcctgtg
     5701 ttgccacctg gattctgcgc gggacgtcct tctgctacgt cccttcggcc ctcaatccag
     5761 cggaccttcc ttcccgcggc ctgctgccgg ctctgcggcc tcttccgcgt cttcgccttc
     5821 gccctcagac gagtcggatc tccctttggg ccgcctcccc gcctggaatt aattctgcag
     5881 tcgagaccta gaaaaacatg gagcaatcac aagtagcaat acagcagcta ccaatgctga
     5941 ttgtgcctgg ctagaagcac aagaggagga ggaggtgggt tttccagtca cacctcaggt
     6001 acctttaaga ccaatgactt acaaggcagc tgtagatctt agccactttt taaaagaaaa
     6061 gaggggactg gaagggctaa ttcactccca acgaagacaa gatatccttg atctgtggat
     6121 ctaccacaca caaggctact tccctgatta gcagaactac acaccagggc caggggtcag
     6181 atatccactg acctttggat ggtgctacaa gctagtacca gttgagccag ataaggtaga
     6241 agaggccaat aaaggagaga acaccagctt gttacaccct gtgagcctgc atgggatgga
     6301 tgacccggag agagaagtgt tagagtggag gtttgacagc cgcctagcat ttcatcacgt
     6361 ggcccgagag ctgcatccgg agtacttcaa gaactgctga tatcgagctt gctacaaggg
     6421 actttccgct ggggactttc cagggaggcg tggcctgggc gggactgggg agtggcgagc
     6481 cctcagatcc tgcatataag cagctgcttt ttgcctgtac tgggtctctc tggttagacc
     6541 agatctgagc ctgggagctc tctggctaac tagggaaccc actgcttaag cctcaataaa
     6601 gcttgccttg agtgcttcaa gtagtgtgtg cccgtctgtt gtgtgactct ggtaactaga
     6661 gatccctcag acccttttag tcagtgtgga aaatctctag cagtagtagt tcatgtcatc
     6721 ttattattca gtatttataa cttgcaaaga aatgaatatc agagagtgag aggccttgac
     6781 attgctagcg ttttaccgtc gacctctagc tagagcttgg cgtaatcatg gtcatagctg
     6841 tttcctgtgt gaaattgtta tccgctcaca attccacaca acatacgagc cggaagcata
     6901 aagtgtaaag cctggggtgc ctaatgagtg agctaactca cattaattgc gttgcgctca
     6961 ctgcccgctt tccagtcggg aaacctgtcg tgccagctgc attaatgaat cggccaacgc
     7021 gcggggagag gcggtttgcg tattgggcgc tcttccgctt cctcgctcac tgactcgctg
     7081 cgctcggtcg ttcggctgcg gcgagcggta tcagctcact caaaggcggt aatacggtta
     7141 tccacagaat caggggataa cgcaggaaag aacatgtgag caaaaggcca gcaaaaggcc
     7201 aggaaccgta aaaaggccgc gttgctggcg tttttccata ggctccgccc ccctgacgag
     7261 catcacaaaa atcgacgctc aagtcagagg tggcgaaacc cgacaggact ataaagatac
     7321 caggcgtttc cccctggaag ctccctcgtg cgctctcctg ttccgaccct gccgcttacc
     7381 ggatacctgt ccgcctttct cccttcggga agcgtggcgc tttctcatag ctcacgctgt
     7441 aggtatctca gttcggtgta ggtcgttcgc tccaagctgg gctgtgtgca cgaacccccc
     7501 gttcagcccg accgctgcgc cttatccggt aactatcgtc ttgagtccaa cccggtaaga
     7561 cacgacttat cgccactggc agcagccact ggtaacagga ttagcagagc gaggtatgta
     7621 ggcggtgcta cagagttctt gaagtggtgg cctaactacg gctacactag aagaacagta
     7681 tttggtatct gcgctctgct gaagccagtt accttcggaa aaagagttgg tagctcttga
     7741 tccggcaaac aaaccaccgc tggtagcggt ggtttttttg tttgcaagca gcagattacg
     7801 cgcagaaaaa aaggatctca agaagatcct ttgatctttt ctacggggtc tgacgctcag
     7861 tggaacgaaa actcacgtta agggattttg gtcatgagat tatcaaaaag gatcttcacc
     7921 tagatccttt taaattaaaa atgaagtttt aaatcaatct aaagtatata tgagtaaact
     7981 tggtctgaca gttaccaatg cttaatcagt gaggcaccta tctcagcgat ctgtctattt
     8041 cgttcatcca tagttgcctg actccccgtc gtgtagataa ctacgatacg ggagggctta
     8101 ccatctggcc ccagtgctgc aatgataccg cgagacccac gctcaccggc tccagattta
     8161 tcagcaataa accagccagc cggaagggcc gagcgcagaa gtggtcctgc aactttatcc
     8221 gcctccatcc agtctattaa ttgttgccgg gaagctagag taagtagttc gccagttaat
     8281 agtttgcgca acgttgttgc cattgctaca ggcatcgtgg tgtcacgctc gtcgtttggt
     8341 atggcttcat tcagctccgg ttcccaacga tcaaggcgag ttacatgatc ccccatgttg
     8401 tgcaaaaaag cggttagctc cttcggtcct ccgatcgttg tcagaagtaa gttggccgca
     8461 gtgttatcac tcatggttat ggcagcactg cataattctc ttactgtcat gccatccgta
     8521 agatgctttt ctgtgactgg tgagtactca accaagtcat tctgagaata gtgtatgcgg
     8581 cgaccgagtt gctcttgccc ggcgtcaata cgggataata ccgcgccaca tagcagaact
     8641 ttaaaagtgc tcatcattgg aaaacgttct tcggggcgaa aactctcaag gatcttaccg
     8701 ctgttgagat ccagttcgat gtaacccact cgtgcaccca actgatcttc agcatctttt
     8761 actttcacca gcgtttctgg gtgagcaaaa acaggaaggc aaaatgccgc aaaaaaggga
     8821 ataagggcga cacggaaatg ttgaatactc atactcttcc tttttcaata ttattgaagc
     8881 atttatcagg gttattgtct catgagcgga tacatatttg aatgtattta gaaaaataaa
     8941 caaatagggg ttccgcgcac atttccccga aaagtgccac ctgacgtcga cggatcggga
     9001 gatcaacttg tttattgcag cttataatgg ttacaaataa agcaatagca tcacaaattt
     9061 cacaaataaa gcattttttt cactgcattc tagttgtggt ttgtccaaac tcatcaatgt
     9121 atcttatcat gtctggatca actggataac tcaagctaac caaaatcatc ccaaacttcc
     9181 caccccatac cctattacca ctgccaatta cctgtggttt catttactct aaacctgtga
     9241 ttcctctgaa ttattttcat tttaaagaaa ttgtatttgt taaatatgta ctacaaactt
     9301 agtagttttt aaagaaattg tatttgttaa atatgtacta caaacttagt agt
//
