Features (pLannotate 1.2.2; 24 found; start..end, strand, type, name):
    377..634     +  LTR            5' LTR (truncated): truncated 5' long terminal repeat (LTR) from HIV-1
    681..806     +  misc_feature   HIV-1 Ψ: packaging signal of human immunodeficiency virus type 1
    790..1128    +  CDS            HIV-1 gag (fragment): gag protein from human immunodeficiency virus 1; gag
   1303..1536    +  misc_feature   RRE: The Rev response element (RRE) of HIV-1 allows for Rev-dependent mRNA export from the nucleus to the cytoplasm.
   1913..2013    +  CDS            Rev (fragment): human immunodeficiency virus 1 (HIV-1) Rev protein; rev; enhances nuclear export of unspliced and incompletely spliced viral mRNAs
   2028..2143    +  misc_feature   cPPT/CTS: central polypurine tract and central termination sequence of HIV-1 (lacking the first T)
   2201..2504    +  enhancer       CMV enhancer: human cytomegalovirus immediate early enhancer
   2505..2708    +  promoter       CMV promoter: human cytomegalovirus (CMV) immediate early promoter
   2793..2861    +  misc_feature   MCS (fragment): multiple cloning site
   2867..4108    +  CDS            TARDBP: TADBP_HUMAN - Also known as TDP43. Experimental evidence at protein level: Swiss-Prot protein existence level 1. RNA-binding protein that is involved in various steps of RNA biogenesis and processing (PubMed:23519609). Preferentially binds, via its two RNA recognition motifs RRM1 and RRM2, to GU-repeats on RNA molecules predominantly localized within long introns and in the 3'UTR of mRNAs (PubMed:23519609, PubMed:24240615, PubMed:24464995). In turn, regulates the splicing of many non-coding and protein-coding RNAs including proteins involved in neuronal survival, as well as mRNAs that encode p
   4141..4640    +  promoter       PGK promoter: mouse phosphoglycerate kinase 1 promoter
   4661..5260    +  CDS            PuroR: puromycin N-acetyltransferase; pac from Streptomyces alboniger; confers resistance to puromycin
   5274..5862    +  misc_feature   WPRE: woodchuck hepatitis virus posttranscriptional regulatory element
   5879..6397    +  CDS            nef (fragment): NEF_HV1BR - Experimental evidence at protein level: Swiss-Prot protein existence level 1. Extracellular Nef protein targets CD4(+) T-lymphocytes for apoptosis by interacting with CXCR4 surface receptors (PubMed:14990729). From Human immunodeficiency virus type 1 group M subtype B (isolate BRU/LAI) (HIV-1).
   6445..6702    +  LTR            5' LTR (truncated): truncated 5' long terminal repeat (LTR) from HIV-1
   6855..6871    -  protein_bind   lac operator: The lac repressor binds to the lac operator to inhibit transcription in E. coli. This inhibition can be relieved by adding lactose or isopropyl-β-D-thiogalactopyranoside (IPTG). lac repressor encoded by lacI
   6879..6909    -  promoter       lac promoter: promoter for the E. coli lac operon
   6924..6945    -  protein_bind   CAP binding site: CAP binding activates transcription in the presence of cAMP. E. coli catabolite activator protein
   6958..7050    -  CDS            lacI (fragment): lac repressor; lacI; The lac repressor binds to the lac operator to inhibit transcription in E. coli. This inhibition can be relieved by adding lactose or isopropyl-β-D-thiogalactopyranoside (IPTG).
   7233..7821    -  rep_origin     ori: high-copy-number ColE1/pMB1/pBR322/pUC origin of replication
   7992..8852    -  CDS            AmpR: β-lactamase; bla; confers resistance to ampicillin, carbenicillin, and related antibiotics
   8853..8957    -  promoter       AmpR promoter: bla
   9005..9139    +  polyA_signal   SV40 poly(A) signal: SV40 polyadenylation signal
   9306..329     +  CDS            nef (fragment) (across the origin): NEF_HV1BR - Experimental evidence at protein level: Swiss-Prot protein existence level 1. Extracellular Nef protein targets CD4(+) T-lymphocytes for apoptosis by interacting with CXCR4 surface receptors (PubMed:14990729). From Human immunodeficiency virus type 1 group M subtype B (isolate BRU/LAI) (HIV-1).
>Addgene plasmid #133754 | pLVX-Puro-TDP-43-A90V | addgene full sequence | sequence record 264891 | Addgene NGS Result
TGGAAGGGCTAATTCACTCCCAAAGAAGACAAGATATCCTTGATCTGTGGATCTACCACACACAAGGCTA
CTTCCCTGATTAGCAGAACTACACACCAGGGCCAGGGGTCAGATATCCACTGACCTTTGGATGGTGCTAC
AAGCTAGTACCAGTTGAGCCAGATAAGGTAGAAGAGGCCAATAAAGGAGAGAACACCAGCTTGTTACACC
CTGTGAGCCTGCATGGGATGGATGACCCGGAGAGAGAAGTGTTAGAGTGGAGGTTTGACAGCCGCCTAGC
ATTTCATCACGTGGCCCGAGAGCTGCATCCGGAGTACTTCAAGAACTGCTGATATCGAGCTTGCTACAAG
GGACTTTCCGCTGGGGACTTTCCAGGGAGGCGTGGCCTGGGCGGGACTGGGGAGTGGCGAGCCCTCAGAT
CCTGCATATAAGCAGCTGCTTTTTGCCTGTACTGGGTCTCTCTGGTTAGACCAGATCTGAGCCTGGGAGC
TCTCTGGCTAACTAGGGAACCCACTGCTTAAGCCTCAATAAAGCTTGCCTTGAGTGCTTCAAGTAGTGTG
TGCCCGTCTGTTGTGTGACTCTGGTAACTAGAGATCCCTCAGACCCTTTTAGTCAGTGTGGAAAATCTCT
AGCAGTGGCGCCCGAACAGGGACTTGAAAGCGAAAGGGAAACCAGAGGAGCTCTCTCGACGCAGGACTCG
GCTTGCTGAAGCGCGCACGGCAAGAGGCGAGGGGCGGCGACTGGTGAGTACGCCAAAAATTTTGACTAGC
GGAGGCTAGAAGGAGAGAGATGGGTGCGAGAGCGTCAGTATTAAGCGGGGGAGAATTAGATCGCGATGGG
AAAAAATTCGGTTAAGGCCAGGGGGAAAGAAAAAATATAAATTAAAACATATAGTATGGGCAAGCAGGGA
GCTAGAACGATTCGCAGTTAATCCTGGCCTGTTAGAAACATCAGAAGGCTGTAGACAAATACTGGGACAG
CTACAACCATCCCTTCAGACAGGATCAGAAGAACTTAGATCATTATATAATACAGTAGCAACCCTCTATT
GTGTGCATCAAAGGATAGAGATAAAAGACACCAAGGAAGCTTTAGACAAGATAGAGGAAGAGCAAAACAA
AAGTAAGACCACCGCACAGCAAGCGGCCGGCCGCTGATCTTCAGACCTGGAGGAGGAGATATGAGGGACA
ATTGGAGAAGTGAATTATATAAATATAAAGTAGTAAAAATTGAACCATTAGGAGTAGCACCCACCAAGGC
AAAGAGAAGAGTGGTGCAGAGAGAAAAAAGAGCAGTGGGAATAGGAGCTTTGTTCCTTGGGTTCTTGGGA
GCAGCAGGAAGCACTATGGGCGCAGCGTCAATGACGCTGACGGTACAGGCCAGACAATTATTGTCTGGTA
TAGTGCAGCAGCAGAACAATTTGCTGAGGGCTATTGAGGCGCAACAGCATCTGTTGCAACTCACAGTCTG
GGGCATCAAGCAGCTCCAGGCAAGAATCCTGGCTGTGGAAAGATACCTAAAGGATCAACAGCTCCTGGGG
ATTTGGGGTTGCTCTGGAAAACTCATTTGCACCACTGCTGTGCCTTGGAATGCTAGTTGGAGTAATAAAT
CTCTGGAACAGATTTGGAATCACACGACCTGGATGGAGTGGGACAGAGAAATTAACAATTACACAAGCTT
AATACACTCCTTAATTGAAGAATCGCAAAACCAGCAAGAAAAGAATGAACAAGAATTATTGGAATTAGAT
AAATGGGCAAGTTTGTGGAATTGGTTTAACATAACAAATTGGCTGTGGTATATAAAATTATTCATAATGA
TAGTAGGAGGCTTGGTAGGTTTAAGAATAGTTTTTGCTGTACTTTCTATAGTGAATAGAGTTAGGCAGGG
ATATTCACCATTATCGTTTCAGACCCACCTCCCAACCCCGAGGGGACCCGACAGGCCCGAAGGAATAGAA
GAAGAAGGTGGAGAGAGAGACAGAGACAGATCCATTCGATTAGTGAACGGATCTCGACGGTATCGCCTTT
AAAAGAAAAGGGGGGATTGGGGGGTACAGTGCAGGGGAAAGAATAGTAGACATAATAGCAACAGACATAC
AAACTAAAGAATTACAAAAACAAATTACAAAAATTCAAAATTTTCGGGTTTATTACAGGGACAGCAGAGA
TCCAGTTTATCGATAAGCTTGGGAGTTCCGCGTTACATAACTTACGGTAAATGGCCCGCCTGGCTGACCG
CCCAACGACCCCCGCCCATTGACGTCAATAATGACGTATGTTCCCATAGTAACGCCAATAGGGACTTTCC
ATTGACGTCAATGGGTGGAGTATTTACGGTAAACTGCCCACTTGGCAGTACATCAAGTGTATCATATGCC
AAGTACGCCCCCTATTGACGTCAATGACGGTAAATGGCCCGCCTGGCATTATGCCCAGTACATGACCTTA
TGGGACTTTCCTACTTGGCAGTACATCTACGTATTAGTCATCGCTATTACCATGGTGATGCGGTTTTGGC
AGTACATCAATGGGCGTGGATAGCGGTTTGACTCACGGGGATTTCCAAGTCTCCACCCCATTGACGTCAA
TGGGAGTTTGTTTTGGCACCAAAATCAACGGGACTTTCCAAAATGTCGTAACAACTCCGCCCCATTGACG
CAAATGGGCGGTAGGCGTGTACGGTGGGAGGTCTATATAAGCAGAGCTCGTTTAGTGAACCGTCAGATCG
CCTGGAGACGCCATCCACGCTGTTTTGACCTCCATAGAAGACACCGACTCTACTAGAGGATCGCTAGCGC
TACCGGACTCAGATCTCGAGCTCAAGCTTCGAATTCTGCAGTCGACGGTACCGCGGGCCCGCCACCATGT
CTGAATATATTCGGGTAACCGAAGATGAGAACGATGAGCCCATTGAAATACCATCGGAAGACGATGGGAC
GGTGCTGCTCTCCACGGTTACAGCCCAGTTTCCAGGGGCGTGTGGGCTTCGCTACAGGAATCCAGTGTCT
CAGTGTATGAGAGGTGTCCGGCTGGTAGAAGGAATTCTGCATGCCCCAGATGCTGGCTGGGGAAATCTGG
TGTATGTTGTCAACTATCCAAAAGATAACAAAAGAAAAATGGATGAGACAGATGTTTCATCAGCAGTGAA
AGTGAAAAGAGCAGTCCAGAAAACATCCGATTTAATAGTGTTGGGTCTCCCATGGAAAACAACCGAACAG
GACCTGAAAGAGTATTTTAGTACCTTTGGAGAAGTTCTTATGGTGCAGGTCAAGAAAGATCTTAAGACTG
GTCATTCAAAGGGGTTTGGCTTTGTTCGTTTTACGGAATATGAAACACAAGTGAAAGTAATGTCACAGCG
ACATATGATAGATGGACGATGGTGTGACTGCAAACTTCCTAATTCTAAGCAAAGCCAAGATGAGCCTTTG
AGAAGCAGAAAAGTGTTTGTGGGGCGCTGTACAGAGGACATGACTGAGGATGAGCTGCGGGAGTTCTTCT
CTCAGTACGGGGATGTGATGGATGTCTTCATCCCCAAGCCATTCAGGGCCTTTGCCTTTGTTACATTTGC
AGATGATCAGATTGCGCAGTCTCTTTGTGGAGAGGACTTGATCATTAAAGGAATCAGCGTTCATATATCC
AATGCCGAACCTAAGCACAATAGCAATAGACAGTTAGAAAGAAGTGGAAGATTTGGTGGTAATCCAGGTG
GCTTTGGGAATCAGGGTGGATTTGGTAATAGCAGAGGGGGTGGAGCTGGTTTGGGAAACAATCAAGGTAG
TAATATGGGTGGTGGGATGAACTTTGGTGCGTTCAGCATTAATCCAGCCATGATGGCTGCCGCCCAGGCA
GCACTACAGAGCAGTTGGGGTATGATGGGCATGTTAGCCAGCCAGCAGAACCAGTCAGGCCCATCGGGTA
ATAACCAAAACCAAGGCAACATGCAGAGGGAGCCAAACCAGGCCTTCGGTTCTGGAAATAACTCTTATAG
TGGCTCTAATTCTGGTGCAGCAATTGGTTGGGGATCAGCATCCAATGCAGGGTCGGGCAGTGGTTTTAAT
GGAGGCTTTGGCTCAAGCATGGATTCTAAGTCTTCTGGCTGGGGAATGTAGGGGATCCCGCGACTCTAGA
TAATTCTACCGGGTAGGGGAGGCGCTTTTCCCAAGGCAGTCTGGAGCATGCGCTTTAGCAGCCCCGCTGG
GCACTTGGCGCTACACAAGTGGCCTCTGGCCTCGCACACATTCCACATCCACCGGTAGGCGCCAACCGGC
TCCGTTCTTTGGTGGCCCCTTCGCGCCACCTTCTACTCCTCCCCTAGTCAGGAAGTTCCCCCCCGCCCCG
CAGCTCGCGTCGTGCAGGACGTGACAAATGGAAGTAGCACGTCTCACTAGTCTCGTGCAGATGGACAGCA
CCGCTGAGCAATGGAAGCGGGTAGGCCTTTGGGGCAGCGGCCAATAGCAGCTTTGCTCCTTCGCTTTCTG
GGCTCAGAGGCTGGGAAGGGGTGGGTCCGGGGGCGGGCTCAGGGGCGGGCTCAGGGGCGGGGCGGGCGCC
CGAAGGTCCTCCGGAGGCCCGGCATTCTGCACGCTTCAAAAGCGCACGTCTGCCGCGCTGTTCTCCTCTT
CCTCATCTCCGGGCCTTTCGACCTGCAGCCCAAGCTTACCATGACCGAGTACAAGCCCACGGTGCGCCTC
GCCACCCGCGACGACGTCCCCAGGGCCGTACGCACCCTCGCCGCCGCGTTCGCCGACTACCCCGCCACGC
GCCACACCGTCGATCCGGACCGCCACATCGAGCGGGTCACCGAGCTGCAAGAACTCTTCCTCACGCGCGT
CGGGCTCGACATCGGCAAGGTGTGGGTCGCGGACGACGGCGCCGCGGTGGCGGTCTGGACCACGCCGGAG
AGCGTCGAAGCGGGGGCGGTGTTCGCCGAGATCGGCCCGCGCATGGCCGAGTTGAGCGGTTCCCGGCTGG
CCGCGCAGCAACAGATGGAAGGCCTCCTGGCGCCGCACCGGCCCAAGGAGCCCGCGTGGTTCCTGGCCAC
CGTCGGCGTCTCGCCCGACCACCAGGGCAAGGGTCTGGGCAGCGCCGTCGTGCTCCCCGGAGTGGAGGCG
GCCGAGCGCGCCGGGGTGCCCGCCTTCCTGGAGACCTCCGCGCCCCGCAACCTCCCCTTCTACGAGCGGC
TCGGCTTCACCGTCACCGCCGACGTCGAGGTGCCCGAAGGACCGCGCACCTGGTGCATGACCCGCAAGCC
CGGTGCCTGACCGCGTCTGGAACAATCAACCTCTGGATTACAAAATTTGTGAAAGATTGACTGGTATTCT
TAACTATGTTGCTCCTTTTACGCTATGTGGATACGCTGCTTTAATGCCTTTGTATCATGCTATTGCTTCC
CGTATGGCTTTCATTTTCTCCTCCTTGTATAAATCCTGGTTGCTGTCTCTTTATGAGGAGTTGTGGCCCG
TTGTCAGGCAACGTGGCGTGGTGTGCACTGTGTTTGCTGACGCAACCCCCACTGGTTGGGGCATTGCCAC
CACCTGTCAGCTCCTTTCCGGGACTTTCGCTTTCCCCCTCCCTATTGCCACGGCGGAACTCATCGCCGCC
TGCCTTGCCCGCTGCTGGACAGGGGCTCGGCTGTTGGGCACTGACAATTCCGTGGTGTTGTCGGGGAAGC
TGACGTCCTTTCCATGGCTGCTCGCCTGTGTTGCCACCTGGATTCTGCGCGGGACGTCCTTCTGCTACGT
CCCTTCGGCCCTCAATCCAGCGGACCTTCCTTCCCGCGGCCTGCTGCCGGCTCTGCGGCCTCTTCCGCGT
CTTCGCCTTCGCCCTCAGACGAGTCGGATCTCCCTTTGGGCCGCCTCCCCGCCTGGAATTAATTCTGCAG
TCGAGACCTAGAAAAACATGGAGCAATCACAAGTAGCAATACAGCAGCTACCAATGCTGATTGTGCCTGG
CTAGAAGCACAAGAGGAGGAGGAGGTGGGTTTTCCAGTCACACCTCAGGTACCTTTAAGACCAATGACTT
ACAAGGCAGCTGTAGATCTTAGCCACTTTTTAAAAGAAAAGAGGGGACTGGAAGGGCTAATTCACTCCCA
ACGAAGACAAGATATCCTTGATCTGTGGATCTACCACACACAAGGCTACTTCCCTGATTAGCAGAACTAC
ACACCAGGGCCAGGGGTCAGATATCCACTGACCTTTGGATGGTGCTACAAGCTAGTACCAGTTGAGCCAG
ATAAGGTAGAAGAGGCCAATAAAGGAGAGAACACCAGCTTGTTACACCCTGTGAGCCTGCATGGGATGGA
TGACCCGGAGAGAGAAGTGTTAGAGTGGAGGTTTGACAGCCGCCTAGCATTTCATCACGTGGCCCGAGAG
CTGCATCCGGAGTACTTCAAGAACTGCTGATATCGAGCTTGCTACAAGGGACTTTCCGCTGGGGACTTTC
CAGGGAGGCGTGGCCTGGGCGGGACTGGGGAGTGGCGAGCCCTCAGATCCTGCATATAAGCAGCTGCTTT
TTGCCTGTACTGGGTCTCTCTGGTTAGACCAGATCTGAGCCTGGGAGCTCTCTGGCTAACTAGGGAACCC
ACTGCTTAAGCCTCAATAAAGCTTGCCTTGAGTGCTTCAAGTAGTGTGTGCCCGTCTGTTGTGTGACTCT
GGTAACTAGAGATCCCTCAGACCCTTTTAGTCAGTGTGGAAAATCTCTAGCAGTAGTAGTTCATGTCATC
TTATTATTCAGTATTTATAACTTGCAAAGAAATGAATATCAGAGAGTGAGAGGCCTTGACATTGCTAGCG
TTTTACCGTCGACCTCTAGCTAGAGCTTGGCGTAATCATGGTCATAGCTGTTTCCTGTGTGAAATTGTTA
TCCGCTCACAATTCCACACAACATACGAGCCGGAAGCATAAAGTGTAAAGCCTGGGGTGCCTAATGAGTG
AGCTAACTCACATTAATTGCGTTGCGCTCACTGCCCGCTTTCCAGTCGGGAAACCTGTCGTGCCAGCTGC
ATTAATGAATCGGCCAACGCGCGGGGAGAGGCGGTTTGCGTATTGGGCGCTCTTCCGCTTCCTCGCTCAC
TGACTCGCTGCGCTCGGTCGTTCGGCTGCGGCGAGCGGTATCAGCTCACTCAAAGGCGGTAATACGGTTA
TCCACAGAATCAGGGGATAACGCAGGAAAGAACATGTGAGCAAAAGGCCAGCAAAAGGCCAGGAACCGTA
AAAAGGCCGCGTTGCTGGCGTTTTTCCATAGGCTCCGCCCCCCTGACGAGCATCACAAAAATCGACGCTC
AAGTCAGAGGTGGCGAAACCCGACAGGACTATAAAGATACCAGGCGTTTCCCCCTGGAAGCTCCCTCGTG
CGCTCTCCTGTTCCGACCCTGCCGCTTACCGGATACCTGTCCGCCTTTCTCCCTTCGGGAAGCGTGGCGC
TTTCTCATAGCTCACGCTGTAGGTATCTCAGTTCGGTGTAGGTCGTTCGCTCCAAGCTGGGCTGTGTGCA
CGAACCCCCCGTTCAGCCCGACCGCTGCGCCTTATCCGGTAACTATCGTCTTGAGTCCAACCCGGTAAGA
CACGACTTATCGCCACTGGCAGCAGCCACTGGTAACAGGATTAGCAGAGCGAGGTATGTAGGCGGTGCTA
CAGAGTTCTTGAAGTGGTGGCCTAACTACGGCTACACTAGAAGAACAGTATTTGGTATCTGCGCTCTGCT
GAAGCCAGTTACCTTCGGAAAAAGAGTTGGTAGCTCTTGATCCGGCAAACAAACCACCGCTGGTAGCGGT
GGTTTTTTTGTTTGCAAGCAGCAGATTACGCGCAGAAAAAAAGGATCTCAAGAAGATCCTTTGATCTTTT
CTACGGGGTCTGACGCTCAGTGGAACGAAAACTCACGTTAAGGGATTTTGGTCATGAGATTATCAAAAAG
GATCTTCACCTAGATCCTTTTAAATTAAAAATGAAGTTTTAAATCAATCTAAAGTATATATGAGTAAACT
TGGTCTGACAGTTACCAATGCTTAATCAGTGAGGCACCTATCTCAGCGATCTGTCTATTTCGTTCATCCA
TAGTTGCCTGACTCCCCGTCGTGTAGATAACTACGATACGGGAGGGCTTACCATCTGGCCCCAGTGCTGC
AATGATACCGCGAGACCCACGCTCACCGGCTCCAGATTTATCAGCAATAAACCAGCCAGCCGGAAGGGCC
GAGCGCAGAAGTGGTCCTGCAACTTTATCCGCCTCCATCCAGTCTATTAATTGTTGCCGGGAAGCTAGAG
TAAGTAGTTCGCCAGTTAATAGTTTGCGCAACGTTGTTGCCATTGCTACAGGCATCGTGGTGTCACGCTC
GTCGTTTGGTATGGCTTCATTCAGCTCCGGTTCCCAACGATCAAGGCGAGTTACATGATCCCCCATGTTG
TGCAAAAAAGCGGTTAGCTCCTTCGGTCCTCCGATCGTTGTCAGAAGTAAGTTGGCCGCAGTGTTATCAC
TCATGGTTATGGCAGCACTGCATAATTCTCTTACTGTCATGCCATCCGTAAGATGCTTTTCTGTGACTGG
TGAGTACTCAACCAAGTCATTCTGAGAATAGTGTATGCGGCGACCGAGTTGCTCTTGCCCGGCGTCAATA
CGGGATAATACCGCGCCACATAGCAGAACTTTAAAAGTGCTCATCATTGGAAAACGTTCTTCGGGGCGAA
AACTCTCAAGGATCTTACCGCTGTTGAGATCCAGTTCGATGTAACCCACTCGTGCACCCAACTGATCTTC
AGCATCTTTTACTTTCACCAGCGTTTCTGGGTGAGCAAAAACAGGAAGGCAAAATGCCGCAAAAAAGGGA
ATAAGGGCGACACGGAAATGTTGAATACTCATACTCTTCCTTTTTCAATATTATTGAAGCATTTATCAGG
GTTATTGTCTCATGAGCGGATACATATTTGAATGTATTTAGAAAAATAAACAAATAGGGGTTCCGCGCAC
ATTTCCCCGAAAAGTGCCACCTGACGTCGACGGATCGGGAGATCAACTTGTTTATTGCAGCTTATAATGG
TTACAAATAAAGCAATAGCATCACAAATTTCACAAATAAAGCATTTTTTTCACTGCATTCTAGTTGTGGT
TTGTCCAAACTCATCAATGTATCTTATCATGTCTGGATCAACTGGATAACTCAAGCTAACCAAAATCATC
CCAAACTTCCCACCCCATACCCTATTACCACTGCCAATTACCTGTGGTTTCATTTACTCTAAACCTGTGA
TTCCTCTGAATTATTTTCATTTTAAAGAAATTGTATTTGTTAAATATGTACTACAAACTTAGTAGT
